>Addgene plasmid #140040 | pGuide-P1-O1a (EL702) | addgene full sequence | sequence record 292294 | Addgene NGS Result
CAAAAAACCCCTCAAGACCCGTTTAGAGGCCCCAAGGGGTTATGCTAGGGGAATCGAATACGAGAGAAGT
GCGAACACTTCCTGGGCACGAAGCCATATCTTCTGTGCCCAGCTCGTATTCGAGGACTCCCCAGTGACTG
TGGGAGTCCTCCCCTTTTATCCAATGTAGACTGCCTATAGTGAGTCGTATTAATCTCCAATTTACAGCTA
GCTCAGTCCTAGGTATTATGCTAGCATCCGCTCACAATTCCACATGGTTTTAGAGCTAGAAATAGCAAGT
TAAAATAAGGCTAGTCCGTTATCAACTTGAAAAAGTGGCACCGAGTCGGTGCTTTTTT
[126 nt withheld, positions 339-464]
ATGTGAGCAAAAGGCCAGCAAAAGGCCAGGAACCGTAAAAAGGCCGCGTTGCTGGCGTTTTTCCATAGGC
TCCGCCCCCCTGACGAGCATCACAAAAATCGACGCTCAAGTCAGAGGTGGCGAAACCCGACAGGACTATA
AAGATACCAGGCGTTTCCCCCTGGAAGCTCCCTCGTGCGCTCTCCTGTTCCGACCCTGCCGCTTACCGGA
TACCTGTCCGCCTTTCTCCCTTCGGGAAGCGTGGCGCTTTCTCATAGCTCACGCTGTAGGTATCTCAGTT
CGGTGTAGGTCGTTCGCTCCAAGCTGGGCTGTGTGCACGAACCCCCCGTTCAGCCCGACCGCTGCGCCTT
ATCCGGTAACTATCGTCTTGAGTCCAACCCGGTAAGACACGACTTATCGCCACTGGCAGCAGCCACTGGT
AACAGGATTAGCAGAGCGAGGTATGTAGGCGGTGCTACAGAGTTCTTGAAGTGGTGGCCTAACTACGGCT
ACACTAGAAGAACAGTATTTGGTATCTGCGCTCTGCTGAAGCCAGTTACCTTCGGAAAAAGAGTTGGTAG
CTCTTGATCCGGCAAACAAACCACCGCTGGTAGCGGTGGTTTTTTTGTTTGCAAGCAGCAGATTACGCGC
AGAAAAAAAGGATCTCAAGAAGATCCTTTGATCTTTTCTACGGGGAGTGTAACTCGATGAGCTACCCGGT
AATGGGAGACCAGAAACAAAAAAAGGGGAGCGGTTTCCCGCTCCCCTTCAATAATTGGTCAGAAGAACTC
GTCAAGAAGGCGATAGAAGGCGATGCGCTGCGAATCGGGAGCGGCGATACCGTAAAGCACGAGGAAGCGG
TCAGCCCATTCGCCGCCAAGCTCTTCAGCAATATCACGGGTAGCCAACGCTATGTCCTGATAGCGGTCCG
CCACACCCAGCCGGCCACAGTCGATGAATCCAGAAAAGCGGCCATTTTCCACCATGATATTCGGCAAGCA
GGCATCGCCATGGGTCACGACGAGATCCTCGCCGTCGGGCATGCGCGCCTTGAGCCTGGCGAACAGTTCG
GCTGGCGCGAGCCCCTGATGCTCTTCGTCCAGATCATCCTGATCGACAAGACCGGCTTCCATCCGAGTAC
GTGCTCGCTCGATGCGATGTTTCGCTTGGTGGTCGAATGGGCAGGTAGCCGGATCAAGCGTATGCAGCCG
CCGCATTGCATCAGCCATGATGGATACTTTCTCGGCAGGAGCAAGGTGAGATGACAGGAGATCCTGCCCC
GGCACTTCGCCCAATAGCAGCCAGTCCCTTCCCGCTTCAGTGACAACGTCGAGCACAGCTGCGCAAGGAA
CGCCCGTCGTGGCCAGCCACGATAGCCGCGCTGCCTCGTCCTGCAGTTCATTCAGGGCACCGGACAGGTC
GGTCTTGACAAAAAGAACCGGGCGCCCCTGCGCTGACAGCCGGAACACGGCGGCATCAGAGCAGCCGATT
GTCTGTTGTGCCCAGTCATAGCCGAATAGCCTCTCCACCCAAGCGGCCGGAGAACCTGCGTGCAATCCAT
CTTGTTCAATCATGCGAAACGATCCTCATCCTGTCTCTTGATCAGATCTTGATCCCCTGCGCCATCAGAT
CCTTGGCGGCAAGAAAGCCATCCAGTTTTAACCATCAGCGAATTCT
Features (pLannotate 1.2.2; 9 found; start..end, strand, type, name):
      1..48      -  terminator     T7 terminator: transcription terminator for bacteriophage T7 RNA polymerase
    174..192     -  promoter       T7 promoter: promoter for bacteriophage T7 RNA polymerase
    204..235     +  promoter       J23119 promoter (fragment): bacterial promoter (Registry of Standard Biological Parts BBa J23119)
    236..251     -  protein_bind   lac operator (fragment): The lac repressor binds to the lac operator to inhibit transcription in E. coli. This inhibition can be relieved by adding lactose or isopropyl-β-D-thiogalactopyranoside (IPTG). lac repressor encoded by lacI
    257..332     +  misc_RNA       gRNA scaffold: guide RNA scaffold for the Streptococcus pyogenes CRISPR/Cas9 system
    340..463     +  rep_origin     f1 ori (fragment) (sequence withheld): f1 bacteriophage origin of replication; arrow indicates direction of (+) strand synthesis
    524..1112    -  rep_origin     ori: high-copy-number ColE1/pMB1/pBR322/pUC origin of replication
   1226..2017    -  CDS            neo: KKA2_KLEPN - Also known as kan, nptII. Experimental evidence at protein level: Swiss-Prot protein existence level 1. Resistance to kanamycin, neomycin, paromomycin, ribostamycin, butirosin and gentamicin B. From Klebsiella pneumoniae.
   2049..2102    -  CDS            tnpA (fragment): TN5P_ECOLX - Also known as tnp. Experimental evidence at protein level: Swiss-Prot protein existence level 1. Mediates transposition of transposon Tn5 by a 'cut and paste' mechanism. First, the monomeric transposase binds the 19 bp inverted DNA repeats flanking the transposon. Then, dimerization of the DNA- bound transposase creates a synaptic DNA complex. After nicking of the first DNA strand, excision of the transposon proceeds through a series of intermediates. The transposase then mediates the insertion of the transposon at a new site by strand transfer. The activity of the wild- type tran
