[The description below was written by a language model from this plasmid's Addgene catalogue record and pLannotate feature annotations shown in this document.]
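Description:
pGuide-P1-O1a (EL702) is a compact (about 2.1 kb) high-copy bacterial plasmid on the pGuide backbone, classified as a synthetic biology vector and built for the DuMPLING imaging-based CRISPRi screening approach. It replicates in E. coli from a ColE1/pUC-type origin and is selected with kanamycin through the neo (nptII) aminoglycoside phosphotransferase gene. A short tnpA fragment next to the marker is most likely a remnant of the Tn5 source of that resistance gene rather than a functional transposase. The small annotated f1 ori fragment immediately downstream of the guide scaffold likewise appears to be a partial match rather than a working phage origin.

The payload consists of two divergently oriented transcription units. On the forward strand, a constitutive J23119-family bacterial promoter drives a single guide RNA made up of a spacer followed by the Streptococcus pyogenes Cas9 gRNA scaffold. The spacer position is annotated as a lac operator fragment, consistent with the recorded lacO1 array spacer, which the record designates as the negative control guide. On the opposite strand, a T7 promoter and T7 terminator bracket a roughly 125 nt unannotated interval. This is presumably where the P1 probe/barcode lies, so that T7 RNA polymerase would express a barcode RNA, although the feature table does not label the barcode itself. In a pooled library, such a barcode allows the guide carried by each cell to be identified after phenotyping. According to the record, this plasmid serves as the negative control for DuMPLING experiments and as the template for library PCRs. The cloning sites used are not recorded.
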