Addgene plasmid #140040: pGuide-P1-O1a (EL702)
Purpose: CRISPR DuMPLING negative control plasmid with probe/barcode P1 and negative control lacO1array spacer in the sgRNA. Also template for library PCRs.
Depositing lab: Johan Elf. Depositing organization: Uppsala University. Publication: Time-resolved imaging-based CRISPRi screening. Camsund D, Lawson MJ, Larsson J, Jones D, Zikrin S, Fange D, Elf J. Nat Methods. 2020 Jan;17(1):86-92. doi: 10.1038/s41592-019-0629-y. Epub 2019 Nov 18. PubMed 31740817.
Backbone
  Vector backbone: pGuide
  Vector type: Synthetic Biology
Growth in bacteria
  Bacterial resistance: Kanamycin, 50 μg/mL
  Growth temperature: 37°C
  Growth strain: DH5alpha
  Copy number: High Copy
Gene/Insert
  Gene/Insert name: barcode P1 and sgRNA lacO1 array
  gRNA/shRNA sequence: gRNA scaffold
  Cloning method: Restriction Enzyme; 5′ cloning site unknown (unknown if destroyed); 3′ cloning site unknown (unknown if destroyed)
  Sequencing primers: 5′ n/a
Terms and licenses: Academic/Nonprofit Terms; Industry Terms: Not Available to Industry
How to cite: pGuide-P1-O1a (EL702) was a gift from Johan Elf (Addgene plasmid # 140040 ; http://n2t.net/addgene:140040 ; RRID:Addgene_140040)
